Addgene plasmid #173814: pEntr_Myc-BirA-G3-ER
Purpose: Promiscuous biotin ligase (BirA-G3) targeted to ER lumen in Gateway entry vector. N-terminal secretion signal from Drosophila BiP. C-terminal KDEL. Myc tag inserted after sig. seq. cleavage site
Depositing lab: Norbert Perrimon. Depositing organization: Harvard Medical School. Publication: Proteomics of protein trafficking by in vivo tissue-specific labeling. Droujinine IA, Meyer AS, Wang D, Udeshi ND, Hu Y, Rocco D, McMahon JA, Yang R, Guo J, Mu L, Carey DK, Svinkina T, Zeng R, Branon T, Tabatabai A, Bosch JA, Asara JM, Ting AY, Carr SA, McMahon AP, Perrimon N. Nat Commun. 2021 Apr 22;12(1):2382. doi: 10.1038/s41467-021-22599-x. PubMed 33888706.
Backbone
  Vector backbone: pEntr
  Backbone manufacturer: Thermo Fisher
  Vector type: Gateway shuttle vector
Growth in bacteria
  Bacterial resistance: Kanamycin, 50 μg/mL
  Growth temperature: 37°C
  Growth strain: DH5alpha
  Copy number: Unknown
Gene/Insert
  Gene/Insert name: Myc-BirA-G3-ER (alt names: BirA-G3-ER; BiP-Myc-BirA-G3-KDEL)
  Tag / fusion protein: Myc
  Cloning method: Gibson Cloning
  Sequencing primers: 5′ GTAAAACGACGGCCAG; 3′ CAGGAAACAGCTATGAC
Terms and licenses: Academic/Nonprofit Terms; Industry Terms: Not Available to Industry
Depositor comments: BirA-G3 sequence obtained from the Ting Lab: Branon TC, Bosch JA, Sanchez AD, Udeshi ND, Svinkina T, Carr SA, Feldman JL, Perrimon N, Ting AY. Efficient proximity labeling in living cells and organisms with TurboID. Nat Biotechnol. 2018 Oct;36(9):880-887. doi: 10.1038/nbt.4201. Epub 2018 Aug 20. Erratum in: Nat Biotechnol. 2020 Jan;38(1):108. PMID: 30125270; PMCID: PMC6126969.
How to cite: pEntr_Myc-BirA-G3-ER was a gift from Norbert Perrimon (Addgene plasmid # 173814 ; http://n2t.net/addgene:173814 ; RRID:Addgene_173814)
