[The description below was written by a language model from this plasmid's Addgene catalogue record.]
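Description:
pEntr_Myc-BirA-G3-ER is a Gateway entry (shuttle) clone built on the commercial pEntr backbone and propagated in standard E. coli cloning strains under kanamycin selection; its copy number is not recorded. As an entry vector it is not meant to drive expression itself. No promoter is listed for the insert, and entry clones of this type normally carry the coding sequence between attL recombination sites so that it can be moved by an LR reaction into a destination vector that supplies the promoter and other host-specific elements. No feature table is provided, so the att sites, origin and other backbone details are not documented here.

The insert, assembled by Gibson cloning, encodes BirA-G3, a promiscuous biotin ligase variant from the directed-evolution lineage that produced TurboID, engineered to reside in the lumen of the endoplasmic reticulum. An N-terminal secretion signal from Drosophila BiP directs the nascent protein into the ER. A Myc epitope sits immediately after the signal-peptide cleavage site, so it remains on the mature protein for detection. A C-terminal KDEL motif causes retrieval from the Golgi and so retains the enzyme in the ER.

In the presence of biotin, the ER-localised ligase biotinylates nearby proteins, including those passing through the secretory pathway, which can then be captured on streptavidin and identified by mass spectrometry. The associated work concerns in vivo, tissue-specific labelling to follow protein trafficking. This fits the use of the entry clone to generate tissue-restricted expression constructs for proximity labelling of secreted proteins.
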