>Addgene plasmid #173814 | pEntr_Myc-BirA-G3-ER | addgene full sequence | sequence record 340315 | Addgene NGS Result
CTTTCCTGCGTTATCCCCTGATTCTGTGGATAACCGTATTACCGCCTTTGAGTGAGCTGATACCGCTCGC
CGCAGCCGAACGACCGAGCGCAGCGAGTCAGTGAGCGAGGAAGCGGAAGAGCGCCCAATACGCAAACCGC
CTCTCCCCGCGCGTTGGCCGATTCATTAATGCAGCTGGCACGACAGGTTTCCCGACTGGAAAGCGGGCAG
TGAGCGCAACGCAATTAATACGCGTACCGCTAGCCAGGAAGAGTTTGTAGAAACGCAAAAAGGCCATCCG
TCAGGATGGCCTTCTGCTTAGTTTGATGCCTGGCAGTTTATGGCGGGCGTCCTGCCCGCCACCCTCCGGG
CCGTTGCTTCACAACGTTCAAATCCGCTCCCGGCGGATTTGTCCTACTCAGGAGAGCGTTCACCGACAAA
CAACAGATAAAACGAAAGGCCCAGTCTTCCGACTGAGCCTTTCGTTTTATTTGATGCCTGGCAGTTCCCT
ACTCTCGCGTTAACGCTAGCATGGATGTTTTCCCAGTCACGACGTTGTAAAACGACGGCCAGTCTTAAGC
TCGGGCCCCAAATAATGATTTTATTTTGACTGATAGTGACCTGTTCGTTGCAACAAATTGATGAGCAATG
CTTTTTTATAATGCCAACTTTGTACAAAAAAGCAGGCTCCGCGGCCGCCCCCTTCACCATGAAGTTATGC
ATATTACTGGCCGTCGTGGCCTTTGTTGGCCTCTCGCTCGGGGAACAAAAGCTTATTTCTGAAGAGGACT
TGGCTAGCAAAGACAATACTGTGCCTCTGAAGCTGATCGCTCTCCTGGCTAATGGCGAGTTCCATAGTGG
CGAACAGCTGGGAGAAACCCTGGGCATGTCCAGGGCCGCTATCAACAAGCACATTCAGACTCTGCGCGAC
TGGGGCGTGGACGTGTTCACCGTGCCCGGAAAGGGCTACTCTCTGCCCGAGCCTATCCCGCTGCTGAACG
CTAAACAGATTCTGGGACAGCTGGACGGCGGGAGCGTGGCAGTCCTGCCTGTGGTCGACTCCACCAATCA
GTACCTGCTGGATCGAATCGGCGAGCTGAAGAGTGGGGATGCTTGCATTGCAGAATATCAGCAGGCAGGG
AGAGGAAGCAGAGGGAGGAAATGGTTCTCTCCTTTTGGAGCTAACCTGTACCTGAGTATGTTTTGGCGCC
TGAAGCGGGGACCAGCAGCAATCGGCCTGGGCCCGGTCATCGGAATTGTCATGGCAGAAGCGCTGCGAAA
GCTGGGAGCAGACAAGGTGCGAGTCAAATGGCCCAATGACCTGTATCTGCAGGATAGAAAGCTGGCAGGC
ATCCTGGTGGAGCTGGCCGGAAAAACAGGCGATGCTGCACAGATCGTCATTGGCGCCGGGATTAACGTGG
CTATGAGGCGCGTGGAGGAAAGCGTGGTCAATCAGGGCTGGATCACACTGCAGGAAGCAGGGATTAACCT
GGACAGGAATACTCTGGCCGCTATGCTGATCCGAGAGCTGCGGGCAGCCCTGGAACTGTTCGAGCAGGAA
GGCCTGGCTCCATATCTGTCACGGTGGGAGAAGCTGGATAACTTCATCAATAGACCCGTGAAGCTGATCA
TTGGGGACAAAGAGATTTTCGGGATTAGCCGGGGGATTGATAAACAGGGAGCCCTGCTGCTGGAACAGGA
CGGAGTTATCAAACCCTGGATGGGCGGAGAAATCAGTCTGCGGTCTGCCGAAAAGAAGGACGAGCTGTAA
TAGAAGGGTGGGCGCGCCGACCCAGCTTTCTTGTACAAAGTTGGCATTATAAGAAAGCATTGCTTATCAA
TTTGTTGCAACGAACAGGTCACTATCAGTCAAAATAAAATCATTATTTGCCATCCAGCTGATATCCCCTA
TAGTGAGTCGTATTACATGGTCATAGCTGTTTCCTGGCAGCTCTGGCCCGTGTCTCAAAATCTCTGATGT
TACATTGCACAAGATAAAAATATATCATCATGAACAATAAAACTGTCTGCTTACATAAACAGTAATACAA
GGGGTGTTATGAGCCATATTCAACGGGAAACGTCGAGGCCGCGATTAAATTCCAACATGGATGCTGATTT
ATATGGGTATAAATGGGCTCGCGATAATGTCGGGCAATCAGGTGCGACAATCTATCGCTTGTATGGGAAG
CCCGATGCGCCAGAGTTGTTTCTGAAACATGGCAAAGGTAGCGTTGCCAATGATGTTACAGATGAGATGG
TCAGACTAAACTGGCTGACGGAATTTATGCCTCTTCCGACCATCAAGCATTTTATCCGTACTCCTGATGA
TGCATGGTTACTCACCACTGCGATCCCCGGAAAAACAGCATTCCAGGTATTAGAAGAATATCCTGATTCA
GGTGAAAATATTGTTGATGCGCTGGCAGTGTTCCTGCGCCGGTTGCATTCGATTCCTGTTTGTAATTGTC
CTTTTAACAGCGATCGCGTATTTCGTCTCGCTCAGGCGCAATCACGAATGAATAACGGTTTGGTTGATGC
GAGTGATTTTGATGACGAGCGTAATGGCTGGCCTGTTGAACAAGTCTGGAAAGAAATGCATAAACTTTTG
CCATTCTCACCGGATTCAGTCGTCACTCATGGTGATTTCTCACTTGATAACCTTATTTTTGACGAGGGGA
AATTAATAGGTTGTATTGATGTTGGACGAGTCGGAATCGCAGACCGATACCAGGATCTTGCCATCCTATG
GAACTGCCTCGGTGAGTTTTCTCCTTCATTACAGAAACGGCTTTTTCAAAAATATGGTATTGATAATCCT
GATATGAATAAATTGCAGTTTCATTTGATGCTCGATGAGTTTTTCTAATCAGAATTGGTTAATTGGTTGT
AACACTGGCAGAGCATTACGCTGACTTGACGGGACGGCGCAAGCTCATGACCAAAATCCCTTAACGTGAG
TTACGCGTCGTTCCACTGAGCGTCAGACCCCGTAGAAAAGATCAAAGGATCTTCTTGAGATCCTTTTTTT
CTGCGCGTAATCTGCTGCTTGCAAACAAAAAAACCACCGCTACCAGCGGTGGTTTGTTTGCCGGATCAAG
AGCTACCAACTCTTTTTCCGAAGGTAACTGGCTTCAGCAGAGCGCAGATACCAAATACTGTCCTTCTAGT
GTAGCCGTAGTTAGGCCACCACTTCAAGAACTCTGTAGCACCGCCTACATACCTCGCTCTGCTAATCCTG
TTACCAGTGGCTGCTGCCAGTGGCGATAAGTCGTGTCTTACCGGGTTGGACTCAAGACGATAGTTACCGG
ATAAGGCGCAGCGGTCGGGCTGAACGGGGGGTTCGTGCACACAGCCCAGCTTGGAGCGAACGACCTACAC
CGAACTGAGATACCTACAGCGTGAGCATTGAGAAAGCGCCACGCTTCCCGAAGGGAGAAAGGCGGACAGG
TATCCGGTAAGCGGCAGGGTCGGAACAGGAGAGCGCACGAGGGAGCTTCCAGGGGGAAACGCCTGGTATC
TTTATAGTCCTGTCGGGTTTCGCCACCTCTGACTTGAGCGTCGATTTTTGTGATGCTCGTCAGGGGGGCG
GAGCCTATGGAAAAACGCCAGCAACGCGGCCTTTTTACGGTTCCTGGCCTTTTGCTGGCCTTTTGCTCAC
ATGTT
